>Addgene plasmid #78367 | pNX3b-Myc13 | depositor full sequence | sequence record 160589 | pNX3b-Myc13 sequence 4775 bps
GACGTCTAAGAAACCATTATTATCATGACATTAACCTATAAAAATAGGCGTATCACGAGGCCCTTTCGTC
TCGCGCGTTTCGGTGATGACGGTGAAAACCTCTGACACATGCAGCTCCCGGAGACGGTCACAGCTTGTCT
GTAAGCGGATGCCGGGAGCAGACAAGCCCGTCAGGGCGCGTCAGCGGGTGTTGGCGGGTGTCGGGGCTGG
CTTAACTATGCGGCATCAGAGCAGATTGTACTGAGAGTGCACCATATGGACATATTGTCGTTAGAACGCG
GCTACAATTAATACATAACCTTATGTATCATACACATACGATTTAGGTGACACTATAGAACGCGGCCGCC
AGCTGAAGCTTCGTACGCTGCAGGTCGACGGATCCCCGGGTTAATTAACGCTAGCGCGATTAACGGTGAA
CAAAAGCTAATCTCCGAGGAAGACTTGAACGGTGAACAAAAATTAATCTCAGAAGAAGACTTGAACGGAC
TCGACGGTGAACAAAAGTTGATTTCTGAAGAAGATTTGAACGGTGAACAAAAGCTAATCTCCGAGGAAGA
CTTGAACGGTGAACAAAAATTAATCTCAGAAGAAGACTTGAACGGACTCGACGGTGAACAAAAGTTGATT
TCTGAAGAAGATTTGAACGGTGAACAAAAGCTAATCTCCGAGGAAGACTTGAACGGTGAACAAAAATTAA
TCTCAGAAGAAGACTTGAACGGACTCGACGGTGAACAAAAGTTGATTTCTGAAGAAGATTTGAACGGTGA
ACAAAAGCTAATCTCCGAGGAAGACTTGAACGGTGAACAAAAATTAATCTCAGAAGAAGACTTGAACGGA
CTCGACGGTGAACAAAAGTTGATTTCTGAAGAAGATTTGAACGGTGAACAAAAGCTAATCTCCGAGGAAG
ACTTGAACGGTGAACAAAAATTAATCAATCAGTACAAGTCTAGATGAGGCGCGCCACTTCTAAATAAGCG
AATTTCTTATGATTTATGATTTTTATTATTAAATAAGTTATAAAAAAAATAAGTGTATACAAATTTTAAA
GTGACTCTTAGGTTTTAAAACGAAAATTCTTATTCTTGAGTAACTCTTTCCTGTAGGTCAGGTTGCTTTC
TCAGGTATAGTATGAGGTCGCTCTTATTGACCACACCTCTACCGGCAGATCCGCTAGGAGATCTGTTTAG
CTTGCCTCGTCCCCGCCGGGTCACCCGGTCAGCGACATGGAGGCCCAGAATACCCTCCTTGACAGTCTTG
ACGTGCGCAGCTCAGGGGCATGATGTGACTGTCGCCCGTACATTTAGCCCATACATCCCCATGTATAATC
ATTTGCATCCATACATTTTGATGGCCGCACGGCGCGAAGCAAAAATTACGGCTCCTCGCTGCGGACCTGC
GAGCAGGGAAACGCTCCCCTCACAGACGCGTTGAATTGTCCCCACGCCGCGCCCCTGTAGAGAAATATAA
AAGGTTAGGATTTGCCACTGAGGTTCTTCTTTCATATACTTCCTTTTAAAATCTTGCTAGGATACAGTTC
TCACATCACATCCGAACATAAACAACCATGGGTAAAAAGCCTGAACTCACCGCGACGTCTGTCGAGAAGT
TTCTGATCGAAAAGTTCGACAGCGTCTCCGACCTGATGCAGCTCTCGGAGGGCGAAGAATCTCGTGCTTT
CAGCTTCGATGTAGGAGGGCGTGGATATGTCCTGCGGGTAAATAGCTGCGCCGATGGTTTCTACAAAGAT
CGTTATGTTTATCGGCACTTTGCATCGGCCGCGCTCCCGATTCCGGAAGTGCTTGACATTGGGGAATTCA
GCGAGAGCCTGACCTATTGCATCTCCCGCCGTGCACAGGGTGTCACGTTGCAAGACCTGCCTGAAACCGA
ACTGCCCGCTGTTCTGCAGCCGGTCGCGGAGGCCATGGATGCGATCGCTGCGGCCGATCTTAGCCAGACG
AGCGGGTTCGGCCCATTCGGACCGCAAGGAATCGGTCAATACACTACATGGCGTGATTTCATATGCGCGA
TTGCTGATCCCCATGTGTATCACTGGCAAACTGTGATGGACGACACCGTCAGTGCGTCCGTCGCGCAGGC
TCTCGATGAGCTGATGCTTTGGGCCGAGGACTGCCCCGAAGTCCGGCACCTCATGCACGCGGATTTCGGC
TCCAACAATGTCCTGACGGACAATGGCCGCATAACAGCGGTCATTGACTGGAGCGAGGCGATGTTCGGGG
ATTCCCAATACGAGGTCGCCAACATCTTCTTCTGGAGGCCGTGGTTGGCTTGTATGGAGCAGCAGACGCG
CTACTTCGAGCGGAGGCATCCGGAGCTTGCAGGATCGCCGCGGCTCCGGGCGTATATGCTCCGCATTGGT
CTTGACCAACTCTATCAGAGCTTGGTTGACGGCAATTTCGATGATGCAGCTTGGGCGCAGGGTCGATGCG
ACGCAATCGTCCGATCCGGAGCCGGGACTGTCGGGCGTACACAAATCGCCCGCAGAAGCGCGGCCGTCTG
GACCGATGGCTGTGTAGAAGTACTCGCCGATAGTGGAAACCGACGCCCCAGCACTCGTCCGAGGGCAAAG
GAATCAGTACTGACAATAAAAAGATTCTTGTTTTCAAGAACTTGTCATTTGTATAGTTTTTTTATATTGT
AGTTGTTCTATTTTAATCAAATGTTAGCGTGATTTATATTTTTTTTCGCCTCGACATCATCTGCCCAGAT
GCGAAGTTAAGTGCGCAGAAAGTAATATCATGCGTCAATCGTATGTGAATGCTGGTCGCTATACTGCTGT
CGATTCGATACTAACGCCGCCATCCAGTTTAAACGAGCTCGAATTCTAGGCTTCCTCGCTCACTGACTCG
CTGCGCTCGGTCGTTCGGCTGCGGCGAGCGGTATCAGCTCACTCAAAGGCGGTAATACGGTTATCCACAG
AATCAGGGGATAACGCAGGAAAGAACATGTGAGCAAAAGGCCAGCAAAAGGCCAGGAACCGTAAAAAGGC
CGCGTTGCTGGCGTTTTTCCATAGGCTCCGCCCCCCTGACGAGCATCACAAAAATCGACGCTCAAGTCAG
AGGTGGCGAAACCCGACAGGACTATAAAGATACCAGGCGTTTCCCCCTGGAAGCTCCCTCGTGCGCTCTC
CTGTTCCGACCCTGCCGCTTACCGGATACCTGTCCGCCTTTCTCCCTTCGGGAAGCGTGGCGCTTTCTCA
ATGCTCACGCTGTAGGTATCTCAGTTCGGTGTAGGTCGTTCGCTCCAAGCTGGGCTGTGTGCACGAACCC
CCCGTTCAGCCCGACCGCTGCGCCTTATCCGGTAACTATCGTCTTGAGTCCAACCCGGTAAGACACGACT
TATCGCCACTGGCAGCAGCCACTGGTAACAGGATTAGCAGAGCGAGGTATGTAGGCGGTGCTACAGAGTT
CTTGAAGTGGTGGCCTAACTACGGCTACACTAGAAGGACAGTATTTGGTATCTGCGCTCTGCTGAAGCCA
GTTACCTTCGGAAAAAGAGTTGGTAGCTCTTGATCCGGCAAACAAACCACCGCTGGTAGCGGTGGTTTTT
TTGTTTGCAAGCAGCAGATTACGCGCAGAAAAAAAGGATCTCAAGAAGATCCTTTGATCTTTTCTACGGG
GTCTGACGCTCAGTGGAACGAAAACTCACGTTAAGGGATTTTGGTCATGAGATTATCAAAAAGGATCTTC
ACCTAGATCCTTTTAAATTAAAAATGAAGTTTTAAATCAATCTAAAGTATATATGAGTAAACTTGGTCTG
ACAGTTACCAATGCTTAATCAGTGAGGCACCTATCTCAGCGATCTGTCTATTTCGTTCATCCATAGTTGC
CTGACTCCCCGTCGTGTAGATAACTACGATACGGGAGGGCTTACCATCTGGCCCCAGTGCTGCAATGATA
CCGCGAGACCCACGCTCACCGGCTCCAGATTTATCAGCAATAAACCAGCCAGCCGGAAGGGCCGAGCGCA
GAAGTGGTCCTGCAACTTTATCCGCCTCCATCCAGTCTATTAATTGTTGCCGGGAAGCTAGAGTAAGTAG
TTCGCCAGTTAATAGTTTGCGCAACGTTGTTGCCATTGCTACAGGCATCGTGGTGTCACGCTCGTCGTTT
GGTATGGCTTCATTCAGCTCCGGTTCCCAACGATCAAGGCGAGTTACATGATCCCCCATGTTGTGCAAAA
AAGCGGTTAGCTCCTTCGGTCCTCCGATCGTTGTCAGAAGTAAGTTGGCCGCAGTGTTATCACTCATGGT
TATGGCAGCACTGCATAATTCTCTTACTGTCATGCCATCCGTAAGATGCTTTTCTGTGACTGGTGAGTAC
TCAACCAAGTCATTCTGAGAATAGTGTATGCGGCGACCGAGTTGCTCTTGCCCGGCGTCAATACGGGATA
ATACCGCGCCACATAGCAGAACTTTAAAAGTGCTCATCATTGGAAAACGTTCTTCGGGGCGAAAACTCTC
AAGGATCTTACCGCTGTTGAGATCCAGTTCGATGTAACCCACTCGTGCACCCAACTGATCTTCAGCATCT
TTTACTTTCACCAGCGTTTCTGGGTGAGCAAAAACAGGAAGGCAAAATGCCGCAAAAAAGGGAATAAGGG
CGACACGGAAATGTTGAATACTCATACTCTTCCTTTTTCAATATTATTGAAGCATTTATCAGGGTTATTG
TCTCATGAGCGGATACATATTTGAATGTATTTAGAAAAATAAACAAATAGGGGTTCCGCGCACATTTCCC
CGAAAAGTGCCACCT
Features (pLannotate 1.2.2; 10 found; start..end, strand, type, name):
     70..105     +  CDS            rop (fragment): Rop protein, which maintains plasmids at low copy number; rop
    207..258     +  misc_feature   bom (fragment): basis of mobility region from pBR322
    321..339     +  promoter       SP6 promoter: promoter for bacteriophage SP6 RNA polymerase
    418..915     +  CDS            13xMyc: 13 tandem Myc epitope tags
    978..1165    +  terminator     ADH1 terminator: S. cerevisiae ADH1; transcription terminator for the S. cerevisiae alcohol dehydrogenase 1 (ADH1) gene
   1224..2796    +  gene           hphMX6: yeast selectable marker conferring hygromycin resistance
   2599..2796    +  terminator     TEF terminator: Ashbya gossypii TEF terminator
   3026..3614    -  rep_origin     ori: high-copy-number ColE1/pMB1/pBR322/pUC origin of replication
   3785..4645    -  CDS            AmpR: β-lactamase; bla; confers resistance to ampicillin, carbenicillin, and related antibiotics
   4646..4750    -  promoter       AmpR promoter: bla
