[The description below was written by a language model from this plasmid's Addgene catalogue record and pLannotate feature annotations shown in this document.]
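Description:
pNX3b-Myc13 is a 4,775 bp epitope-tagging template plasmid for fission yeast, derived from the pFA6a-13xmyc-kanMX6 backbone with the kanMX6 marker replaced by a hygromycin resistance cassette. It is maintained in E. coli as a high-copy plasmid through a ColE1/pUC-type origin and is selected with ampicillin via the β-lactamase gene and its native promoter. Short remnants of the pBR322 rop and bom regions and an SP6 phage promoter are also annotated upstream of the tagging module; these are backbone carry-overs. No yeast replication origin is annotated, which fits a plasmid that serves as a source of a DNA module rather than as an episome in yeast.

The payload is a compact, same-strand module consisting of a coding segment for 13 tandem Myc epitopes, followed by the S. cerevisiae ADH1 transcription terminator, and then the hphMX6 (hygMX6) marker, which confers hygromycin resistance in yeast and ends in the Ashbya gossypii TEF terminator. The 13xMyc segment has no promoter of its own. In the pFA6a family of plasmids, such modules are normally amplified with primers carrying homology to a chromosomal target, so that integration fuses the tag in frame to the 3′ end of an endogenous gene. The tagged protein is then expressed from its native promoter, the ADH1 terminator supplies transcript termination, and integrants are recovered on hygromycin. The tagged protein can be detected or immunoprecipitated with anti-Myc antibodies. The record states the purpose only as fission yeast epitope tagging, and the associated publication title places the plasmid in a set of sequential and counter-selectable cassettes for that organism.
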