Addgene plasmid #78367: pNX3b-Myc13
Purpose: fission yeast epitope tagging
Depositing lab: Kazunori Tomita. Depositing organization: University College London. Publication: Sequential and counter-selectable cassettes for fission yeast. Amelina H, Moiseeva V, Collopy LC, Pearson SR, Armstrong CA, Tomita K. BMC Biotechnol. 2016 Nov 8;16(1):76. 10.1186/s12896-016-0307-4 PubMed 27825338.
Backbone
  Vector backbone: pFA6a-13xmyc-kanMX6
  Selectable markers: Hygromycin
Growth in bacteria
  Bacterial resistance: Ampicillin, 100 μg/mL
  Growth temperature: 37°C
  Growth strain: DH5alpha
  Copy number: High Copy
Gene/Insert 1
  Gene/Insert name: 13xMyc
Gene/Insert 2
  Gene/Insert name: hygMX6 (alt name: hphMX6)
  Species: S. cerevisiae (budding yeast), S. pombe (fission yeast)
Terms and licenses: Academic/Nonprofit Terms; Industry Terms: Not Available to Industry
How to cite: pNX3b-Myc13 was a gift from Kazunori Tomita (Addgene plasmid # 78367 ; http://n2t.net/addgene:78367 ; RRID:Addgene_78367)
