>Addgene plasmid #78367 | pNX3b-Myc13 | addgene partial sequence | sequence record 149597 | SP6 5'-ATTTAGGTGACACTATAG-3'
GCTGCAGGTCGACGGATCCCCGGGTTAATTAACGCTAGCGCGATTAACGGTGAACAAAAGCTAATCTCCG
AGGAAGACTTGAACGGTGAACAAAAATTAATCTCAGAAGAAGACTTGAACGGACTCGACGGTGAACAAAA
GTTGATTTCTGAAGAAGATTTGAACGGTGAACAAAAGCTAATCTCCGAGGAAGACTTGAACGGTGAACAA
AAATTAATCTCAGAAGAAGACTTGAACGGACTCGACGGTGAACAAAAGTTGATTTCTGAAGAAGATTTGA
ACGGTGAACAAAAGCTAATCTCCGAGGAAGACTTGAACGGTGAACAAAAATTAATCTCAGAAGAAGACTT
GAACGGACTCGACGGTGAACAAAAGTTGATTTCTGAAGAAGATTTGAACGGTGAACAAAAGCTAATCTCC
GAGGAAGACTTGAACGGTGAACAAAAATTAATCTCAGAAGAAGACTTGAACGGACTCGACGGTGAACAAA
AGTTGATTTCTGAAGAAGATTTGAACGGTGAACAAAAGCTAATCTCCGAGGAAGACTTGAACGGTGAACA
AAAATTAATCAATCAGTACAAGTCTAGATGAGGCGCGCCACTTCTAAATAAGCGAATTTCTTATGATTTA
TGATTTTTATTATTAAATAAGTTATAAAAAAAATAAGTGTATACAAATTTTAAAGTGACTCTTAGGTTTT
AAAACGAAAATTCTTATTCTTGAGTAACTCTTTCCTGTAGGTCAGGTTGCTTTCTCAGGTATAGTATGAG
GTCGCTCTTATTGACCACACCTCTACCGGCAGATCCGCTAGGAGATCTGTTTAGCTTGCCTCGTCCCCGC
CGGGTCACCCGGTCAGCGACATGGAGGCCCAGAATACCCTCCTTGACAGTCTTGACGTGCGCAGCTCAGG
GGCATGATGTGACTG
