>Addgene plasmid #78367 | pNX3b-Myc13 | addgene partial sequence | sequence record 151249 | Tef-promoter-F 5'-GGATACAGTTCTCACATCAC-3'
TAAAAAGCCTGAACTCACCGCGACGTCTGTCGAGAAGTTTCTGATCGAAAAGTTCGACAGCGTCTCCGAC
CTGATGCAGCTCTCGGAGGGCGAAGAATCTCGTGCTTTCAGCTTCGATGTAGGAGGGCGTGGATATGTCC
TGCGGGTAAATAGCTGCGCCGATGGTTTCTACAAAGATCGTTATGTTTATCGGCACTTTGCATCGGCCGC
GCTCCCGATTCCGGAAGTGCTTGACATTGGGGAATTCAGCGAGAGCCTGACCTATTGCATCTCCCGCCGT
GCACAGGGTGTCACGTTGCAAGACCTGCCTGAAACCGAACTGCCCGCTGTTCTGCAGCCGGTCGCGGAGG
CCATGGATGCGATCGCTGCGGCCGATCTTAGCCAGACGAGCGGGTTCGGCCCATTCGGACCGCAAGGAAT
CGGTCAATACACTACATGGCGTGATTTCATATGCGCGATTGCTGATCCCCATGTGTATCACTGGCAAACT
GTGATGGACGACACCGTCAGTGCGTCCGTCGCGCAGGCTCTCGATGAGCTGATGCTTTGGGCCGAGGACT
GCCCCGAAGTCCGGCACCTCATGCACGCGGATTTCGGCTCCAACAATGTCCTGACGGACAATGGCCGCAT
AACAGCGGTCATTGACTGGAGCGAGGCGATGTTCGGGGATTCCCAATACGAGGTCGCCAACATCTTCTTC
TGGAGGCCGTGGTTGGCTTGTATGGAGCAGCAGACGCGCTACTTCGAGCGGAGGCATCCGGAGCTTGCAG
GATCGCCGCGGCTCCGGGCGTATATGCTCCGCATTGGTCTTGACCAACTCTATCAGAGCTTGGTTGACGG
CAATTTCGATGATGCAGCTTGGGCGCAGGGTCGATGCGACGCAATCGTCCGATCCGGAGCCGGGACTGTC
GGGCGTACACAAATCGCCCGCAGAAGCGCGGCCGTCTGGACCGATGGCTGTGTAGAAGTACTCGCCGATA
GTGGAAACCGACGCCCCAGCACTCGTCCGA
